>Addgene plasmid #13695 | cmv 16 E7 N245 | addgene partial sequence | sequence record 95105 | Bglob-intron-F 5'-ctggtcatcatcctgccttt-3'
CACTGTTTGAGATGAGGATAAAATACTCTGAGTCCAAACCGGGCCCCTCTGCTAACCATGTTCATGCCTT
CTTCTCTTTCCTACAGCTCCTGGGCAACGTGCTGGTTGTTGTGCTGTCTCATCATTTTGGCAAAGAATTC
CTCGACGGATCTTCCGCTCGAGACCATGGGTGGAGGTATGCCTACATTGCATGAATATATGTTAGATTTG
CAACCAGAGACAACTGATCTCTACTGTTATGAGCAATTAAATGACAGCTCAGAGGAGGAGGATGAAATAG
ATGGTCCAGCTGGACAAGCAGAACCGGACAGAGCCCATTACAATATTGTAACCTTTTGTTGCAAGTGTGA
CTCTACGCTTCGGTTGTGCGTACAAAGCACACACGTAGACATTCGTACTTTGGAAGACCTGTTAATGGGC
ACACTAGGAATTGTGTGCCCCATCTGTTCTCAGAAACCATAAAGATCCGTCGAGGAATTCACTCCTCAGG
TGCAGGCTGCCTATCAGAAGGTGGTGGCTGGTGTGGCCAATGCCCTGGCTCACAAATACCACTGAGATCT
TTTTCCCTCTGCCAAAAATTATGGGGACATCATGAAGCCCCTTGAGCATCTGACTTCTGGCTAATAAAGG
AAATTTATTTTCATTGCAATAGTGTGTTGGAATTTTTTGTGTCTCTCACTCGGAAGGACATATGGGAGGG
CAAATCATTTAAAACATCAGAATGAGTATTTGGTTTAGAGTTTGGCAACATATGCCCATATGCTGGCTGC
CATGAACAAAGGTTGGCTATAAAGAGGTCATCAGTATATGAAACAGCCCCCTGCTGTCCATTCCTTATTC
CATAGAAAAGCCTTGACTTGAGGTTAGATTTTTTT
