[The description below was written by a language model from this plasmid's Addgene catalogue record.]
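Description:
cmv 16 E7 N245 is a mammalian expression plasmid built on the pCMV bam neo backbone (about 6.55 kb without insert) that carries a mutant form of the human papillomavirus type 16 E7 oncoprotein. It is maintained in E. coli as a high-copy plasmid under ampicillin selection. It also carries a neomycin resistance marker, so stably transfected mammalian cells can be selected with G418. The record does not list the regulatory elements explicitly. The backbone name points to a CMV promoter driving the insert, and the recommended sequencing primers, which anneal in a beta-globin intron and a beta-globin polyadenylation region, suggest that the cloning site lies between these two elements, which would supply splicing and 3′ end processing signals for the transcript.

The insert is roughly 300 bp, consistent with the full-length E7 open reading frame, and was cloned into a BamHI site, with the sites at both junctions destroyed in the process. The "N245" designation refers to three amino-terminal substitutions: H2G, D4G and T5M. These changes lie at the extreme N-terminus of E7, within the region commonly called conserved region 1, which contributes to the protein's transforming activity. No epitope tag or reporter is recorded. The catalogue lists the species as human, although the gene itself is of viral origin. The record does not state a specific application, but a construct of this type would typically be used alongside wild-type E7 in transient or stable expression experiments, to test how the amino-terminal residues contribute to E7 function in cultured mammalian cells.
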