Addgene plasmid #13695: cmv 16 E7 N245
Depositing lab: Karl Munger. Depositing organization: Harvard Medical School.
Backbone
  Vector backbone: pCMV bam neo
  Backbone size w/o insert (bp): 6550
  Vector type: Mammalian Expression
  Selectable markers: Neomycin (select with G418)
Growth in bacteria
  Bacterial resistance: Ampicillin, 100 μg/mL
  Growth temperature: 37°C
  Growth strain: DH5alpha
  Copy number: High Copy
Gene/Insert
  Gene/Insert name: HPV 16 E7 N245 (alt name: HPV 16 E7)
  Species: H. sapiens (human)
  Insert size (bp): 300
  Mutation: H2G, D4G, T5M mutations
  GenBank ID: AY089955
  Entrez Gene: E7 (a.k.a. HpV16gp2)
  Cloning method: Restriction Enzyme; 5′ cloning site BamH1 (destroyed during cloning); 3′ cloning site BamH1 (destroyed during cloning)
  Sequencing primers: 5′ B glob intron-F; 3′ B glob-pA-R
Terms and licenses: Academic/Nonprofit Terms; Industry Terms: Not Available to Industry
How to cite: cmv 16 E7 N245 was a gift from Karl Munger (Addgene plasmid # 13695 ; http://n2t.net/addgene:13695 ; RRID:Addgene_13695)
